Addgene plasmid #78226: pBAC Bxbi TetR
Purpose: synthetic gene circuit
Depositing lab: Timothy Lu. Depositing organization: Massachusetts Institute of Technology. Publication: Synthetic mixed-signal computation in living cells. Rubens JR, Selvaggio G, Lu TK. Nat Commun. 2016 Jun 3;7:11658. doi: 10.1038/ncomms11658. PubMed 27255669.
Backbone
  Vector backbone: pBAC
Growth in bacteria
  Bacterial resistance: Chloramphenicol, 25 μg/mL
  Growth temperature: 37°C
  Growth strain: DH5alpha
  Copy number: Unknown
Gene/Insert
  Gene/Insert name: synthetic gene circuit
  Species: not applicable
Terms and licenses: Academic/Nonprofit Terms; Industry Terms: Not Available to Industry
How to cite: pBAC Bxbi TetR was a gift from Timothy Lu (Addgene plasmid # 78226 ; http://n2t.net/addgene:78226 ; RRID:Addgene_78226)
