[The description below was written by a language model from this plasmid's Addgene catalogue record and pLannotate feature annotations shown in this document.]
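Description:
pBAC Bxbi TetR is a 7,925 nt bacterial artificial chromosome-type plasmid built on the pBAC backbone and deposited as a component of a synthetic gene circuit for use in Escherichia coli. Most of the construct is F-plasmid maintenance machinery. It carries the ori2 (oriS) origin with its initiator protein RepE and the incC incompatibility region, together with an annotated oriV origin. The sopA, sopB and sopC partitioning system actively segregates the plasmid to daughter cells, and a fragment of resD is also present. F-derived replicons of this kind are usually held at very low, tightly controlled copy number, which helps keep the dosage of circuit components stable, although the catalogue entry lists copy number as unknown. Selection is by chloramphenicol resistance, provided by the cat gene under its native cat promoter.

The annotated payload is a compact expression unit. A hammerhead ribozyme from the tobacco ringspot virus satellite RNA (sTRSV HHRz) sits upstream of the Tn10 TetR coding sequence, which is followed by a fragment of the pBluescript multiple cloning site and the rrnB T1 terminator. Self-cleaving ribozymes in this position are commonly used as insulators that trim the 5' untranslated region, making translation less dependent on the upstream promoter context. TetR represses promoters carrying tetO operators, and tetracycline-class inducers relieve that repression, so the plasmid probably supplies a regulator for other circuit modules. The feature table does not identify the promoter driving TetR. Although the name suggests a Bxb1 integrase-related element, no recombinase gene or attachment sites are annotated, so the record does not establish that part of the design.
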