Features (pLannotate 1.2.2; 14 found; start..end, strand, type, name):
      1..50      +  misc_RNA       sTRSV HHRz: hammerhead ribozyme from the tobacco ringspot virus satellite RNA (Khvorova et al., 2003)
    107..730     +  CDS            TetR: tetracycline repressor TetR; tetR from transposon Tn10; TetR binds to the tetracycline operator tetO to inhibit transcription. This inhibition can be relieved by adding tetracycline or doxycycline.
    731..766     -  misc_feature   MCS (fragment): pBluescript multiple cloning site
    790..876     +  terminator     rrnB T1 terminator: Escherichia coli rrnB; transcription terminator T1 from the E. coli rrnB gene
   1181..1837    -  CDS            cat: CAT_ECOLX - Experimental evidence at protein level: Swiss-Prot protein existence level 1. This enzyme is an effector of chloramphenicol resistance in bacteria. From Escherichia coli. This protein is used as a marker in many commonly used cloning vectors, such as pACYC184.
   1838..1940    -  promoter       cat promoter: promoter of the E. coli cat gene encoding chloramphenicol acetyltransferase
   2056..2400    +  CDS            resD (fragment): REDF_ECOLI - Also known as D. Protein inferred from homology: Swiss-Prot protein existence level 3. Acts as a repressor of transcription and as a site-specific resolvase that cleaves at the RfsF site. From Escherichia coli (strain K12).
   2798..3412    +  rep_origin     oriV: origin of replication for the bacterial F plasmid
   3488..3707    +  rep_origin     ori2: secondary origin of replication for the bacterial F plasmid; also known as oriS
   3798..4553    +  CDS            repE: replication initiation protein for the bacterial F plasmid; repE
   4556..4806    +  misc_feature   incC: incC; incompatibility region of the bacterial F plasmid
   5132..6307    +  CDS            sopA: partitioning protein for the bacterial F plasmid; sopA
   6307..7275    +  CDS            sopB: SOPB_ECOLI - Also known as B. Experimental evidence at protein level: Swiss-Prot protein existence level 1. Control of plasmid partitioning; required to recognize the cis-acting. Binds specifically with the DNA segment containing the sopC region. SopB is trans-acting. From Escherichia coli (strain K12).
   7351..7739    +  misc_feature   sopC (fragment): sopC; centromere-like partitioning region of the bacterial F plasmid
>Addgene plasmid #78226 | pBAC Bxbi TetR | addgene full sequence | sequence record 178135 | Addgene NGS Result
CTGTCACCGGATGTGCTTTCCGGTCTGATGAGTCCGTGAGGACGAAACAGCCTCTACAAATAATTTTGTT
TAAGCGTTAGCGGAAATAAGATTAAGGAGGTTCAACATGTCTAGATTAGATAAAAGTAAAGTGATTAACA
GCGCATTAGAGCTGCTTAATGAGGTCGGAATCGAAGGTTTAACAACCCGTAAACTCGCCCAGAAGCTAGG
TGTAGAGCAGCCTACATTGTATTGGCATGTAAAAAATAAGCGGGCTTTGCTCGACGCCTTAGCCATTGAG
ATGTTAGATAGGCACCATACTCACTTTTGCCCTTTAGAAGGGGAAAGCTGGCAAGATTTTTTACGTAATA
ACGCTAAAAGTTTTAGATGTGCTTTACTAAGTCATCGCGATGGAGCAAAAGTACATTTAGGTACACGGCC
TACAGAAAAACAGTATGAAACTCTCGAAAATCAATTAGCCTTTTTATGCCAACAAGGTTTTTCACTAGAG
AATGCATTATATGCACTCAGCGCTGTGGGGCATTTTACTTTAGGTTGCGTATTGGAAGATCAAGAGCATC
AAGTCGCTAAAGAAGAAAGGGAAACACCTACTACTGATAGTATGCCGCCATTATTACGACAAGCTATCGA
ATTATTTGATCACCAAGGTGCAGAGCCAGCCTTCTTATTCGGCCTTGAATTGATCATATGCGGATTAGAA
AAACAACTTAAATGTGAAAGTGGGTCTTAAAAGCTTGATATCGAATTCCTGCAGCCCGGGGGATCCCATG
GTACGCGTGCTAGAGGCATCAAATAAAACGAAAGGCTCAGTCGAAAGACTGGGCCTTTCGTTTTATCTGT
TGTTTGTCGGTGAACGCTCTCCTGAGTAGGACAAATCCGCCGCCCTAGAATCGATGCCCGGATGATCCTG
ACGACGGAGACCGCCGTCGTCGACAAGCCGGCCGTTAATTAAAAAGTTAAACAAAATTATTTGTAGAGGG
AAACCGTTGTGGTCTCCCTGAATATATTATACGAGCCTTATGCATGCCCGTAAAGTTATCCAGCAACCAC
TCATAGACCTAGGGCAGCAGATAGGGACGACGTGGTGTTAGCTGTGCTCGAGGTGAAGACGAAAGGGCCT
CGTGATACGCCTATTTTTATAGGTTAATGTCATGATAATAATGGTTTCTTAGACGTCTTACGCCCCGCCC
TGCCACTCATCGCAGTACTGTTGTAATTCATTAAGCATTCTGCCGACATGGAAGCCATCACAAACGGCAT
GATGAACCTGAATCGCCAGCGGCATCAGCACCTTGTCGCCTTGCGTATAATATTTGCCCATGGTGAAAAC
GGGGGCGAAGAAGTTGTCCATATTGGCCACGTTTAAATCAAAACTGGTGAAACTCACCCAGGGATTGGCT
GAGACGAAAAACATATTCTCAATAAACCCTTTAGGGAAATAGGCCAGGTTTTCACCGTAACACGCCACAT
CTTGCGAATATATGTGTAGAAACTGCCGGAAATCGTCGTGGTATTCACTCCAGAGCGATGAAAACGTTTC
AGTTTGCTCATGGAAAACGGTGTAACAAGGGTGAACACTATCCCATATCACCAGCTCACCGTCTTTCATT
GCCATACGAAATTCCGGATGAGCATTCATCAGGCGGGCAAGAATGTGAATAAAGGCCGGATAAAACTTGT
GCTTATTTTTCTTTACGGTCTTTAAAAAGGCCGTAATATCCAGCTGAACGGTCTGGTTATAGGTACATTG
AGCAACTGACTGAAATGCCTCAAAATGTTCTTTACGATGCCATTGGGATATATCAACGGTGGTATATCCA
GTGATTTTTTTCTCCATTTTAGCTTCCTTAGCTCCTGAAAATCTCGATAACTCAAAAAATACGCCCGGTA
GTGATCTTATTTCATTATGGTGAAAGTTGGAACCTCTTACGTGCCGATCAACGTCTCATTTTCGCCAAAA
GTTGGCCCAGGGCTTCCCGGTATCAACAGGGACACCAGGATTTATTTATTCTGCGAAGTGATCTTCCGTC
ACAGGTATTTATTCGCGATAAGCTCATGGAGCGGCGTAACCGTCGCACAGGAAGGACAGAGAAAGCGCGG
ATCTGGGAAGTGACGGACAGAACGGTCAGGACCTGGATTGGGGAGGCGGTTGCCGCCGCTGCTGCTGACG
GTGTGACGTTCTCTGTTCCGGTCACACCACATACGTTCCGCCATTCCTATGCGATGCACATGCTGTATGC
CGGTATACCGCTGAAAGTTCTGCAAAGCCTGATGGGACATAAGTCCATCAGTTCAACGGAAGTCTACACG
AAGGTTTTTGCGCTGGATGTGGCTGCCCGGCACCGGGTGCAGTTTGCGATGCCGGAGTCTGATGCGGTTG
CGATGCTGAAACAATTATCCTGAGAATAAATGCCTTGGCCTTTATATGGAAATGTGGAACTGAGTGGATA
TGCTGTTTTTGTCTGTTAAACAGAGAAGCTGGCTGTTATCCACTGAGAAGCGAACGAAACAGTCGGGAAA
ATCTCCCATTATCGTAGAGATCCGCATTATTAATCTCAGGAGCCTGTGTAGCGTTTATAGGAAGTAGTGT
TCTGTCATGATGCCTGCAAGCGGTAACGAAAACGATTTGAATATGCCTTCAGGAACAATAGAAATCTTCG
TGCGGTGTTACGTTGAAGTGGAGCGGATTATGTCAGCAATGGACAGAACAACCTAATGAACACAGAACCA
TGATGTGGTCTGTCCTTTTACAGCCAGTAGTGCTCGCCGCAGTCGAGCGACAGGGCGAAGCCCTCGGCTG
GTTGCCCTCGCCGCTGGGCTGGCGGCCGTCTATGGCCCTGCAAACGCGCCAGAAACGCCGTCGAAGCCGT
GTGCGAGACACCGCGGCCGGCCGCCGGCGTTGTGGATACCTCGCGGAAAACTTGGCCCTCACTGACAGAT
GAGGGGCGGACGTTGACACTTGAGGGGCCGACTCACCCGGCGCGGCGTTGACAGATGAGGGGCAGGCTCG
ATTTCGGCCGGCGACGTGGAGCTGGCCAGCCTCGCAAATCGGCGAAAACGCCTGATTTTACGCGAGTTTC
CCACAGATGATGTGGACAAGCCTGGGGATAAGTGCCCTGCGGTATTGACACTTGAGGGGCGCGACTACTG
ACAGATGAGGGGCGCGATCCTTGACACTTGAGGGGCAGAGTGCTGACAGATGAGGGGCGCACCTATTGAC
ATTTGAGGGGCTGTCCACAGGCAGAAAATCCAGCATTTGCAAGGGTTTCCGCCCGTTTTTCGGCCACCGC
TAACCTGTCTTTTAACCTGCTTTTAAACCAATATTTATAAACCTTGTTTTTAACCAGGGCTGCGCCCTGT
GCGCGTGACCGCGCACGCCGAAGGGGGGTGCCCCCCCTTCTCGAACCCTCCCGGTCGAGTGAGCGAGGAA
GCACCAGGGAACAGCACTTATATATTCTGCTTACACACGATGCCTGAAAAAACTTCCCTTGGGGTTATCC
ACTTATCCACGGGGATATTTTTATAATTATTTTTTTTATAGTTTTTAGATCTTCTTTTTTAGAGCGCCTT
GTAGGCCTTTATCCATGCTGGTTCTAGAGAAGGTGTTGTGACAAATTGCCCTTTCAGTGTGACAAATCAC
CCTCAAATGACAGTCCTGTCTGTGACAAATTGCCCTTAACCCTGTGACAAATTGCCCTCAGAAGAAGCTG
TTTTTTCACAAAGTTATCCCTGCTTATTGACTCTTTTTTATTTAGTGTGACAATCTAAAAACTTGTCACA
CTTCACATGGATCTGTCATGGCGGAAACAGCGGTTATCAATCACAAGAAACGTAAAAATAGCCCGCGAAT
CGTCCAGTCAAACGACCTCACTGAGGCGGCATATAGTCTCTCCCGGGATCAAAAACGTATGCTGTATCTG
TTCGTTGACCAGATCAGAAAATCTGATGGCACCCTACAGGAACATGACGGTATCTGCGAGATCCATGTTG
CTAAATATGCTGAAATATTCGGATTGACCTCTGCGGAAGCCAGTAAGGATATACGGCAGGCATTGAAGAG
TTTCGCGGGGAAGGAAGTGGTTTTTTATCGCCCTGAAGAGGATGCCGGCGATGAAAAAGGCTATGAATCT
TTTCCTTGGTTTATCAAACGTGCGCACAGTCCATCCAGAGGGCTTTACAGTGTACATATCAACCCATATC
TCATTCCCTTCTTTATCGGGTTACAGAACCGGTTTACGCAGTTTCGGCTTAGTGAAACAAAAGAAATCAC
CAATCCGTATGCCATGCGTTTATACGAATCCCTGTGTCAGTATCGTAAGCCGGATGGCTCAGGCATCGTC
TCTCTGAAAATCGACTGGATCATAGAGCGTTACCAGCTGCCTCAAAGTTACCAGCGTATGCCTGACTTCC
GCCGCCGCTTCCTGCAGGTCTGTGTTAATGAGATCAACAGCAGAACTCCAATGCGCCTCTCATACATTGA
GAAAAAGAAAGGCCGCCAGACGACTCATATCGTATTTTCCTTCCGCGATATCACTTCCATGACGACAGGA
TAGTCTGAGGGTTATCTGTCACAGATTTGAGGGTGGTTCGTCACATTTGTTCTGACCTACTGAGGGTAAT
TTGTCACAGTTTTGCTGTTTCCTTCAGCCTGCATGGATTTTCTCATACTTTTTGAACTGTAATTTTTAAG
GAAGCCAAATTTGAGGGCAGTTTGTCACAGTTGATTTCCTTCTCTTTCCCTTCGTCATGTGACTTGATAT
CGGGGGTTAGTTCGTCATCATTGATGAGGGTTGATTATCACAGTTTATTACTCTGAATTGGCTATCCGCG
TGTGTACCTCTACCTGGAGTTTTTCCCACGGTGGATATTTCTTCTTGCGCTGAGCGTAAGAGCTATCTGA
CAGAACAGTTCTTCTTTGCTTCCTCGCCAGTTCGCTCGCTATGCTCGGTTACACGGCTGCGGCGAGCGCT
AGTGATAATAAGTGACTGAGGTATGTGCTCTTCTTATCTCCTTTTGTAGTGTTGCTCTTATTTTAAACAA
CTTTGCGGTTTTTTGATGACTTTGCGATTTTGTTGTTGCTTTGCAGTAAATTGCAAGATTTAATAAAAAA
ACGCAAAGCAATGATTAAAGGATGTTCAGAATGAAACTCATGGAAACACTTAACCAGTGCATAAACGCTG
GTCATGAAATGACGAAGGCTATCGCCATTGCACAGTTTAATGATGACAGCCCGGAAGCGAGGAAAATAAC
CCGGCGCTGGAGAATAGGTGAAGCAGCGGATTTAGTTGGGGTTTCTTCTCAGGCTATCAGAGATGCCGAG
AAAGCAGGGCGACTACCGCACCCGGATATGGAAATTCGAGGACGGGTTGAGCAACGTGTTGGTTATACAA
TTGAACAAATTAATCATATGCGTGATGTGTTTGGTACGCGATTGCGACGTGCTGAAGACGTATTTCCACC
GGTGATCGGGGTTGCTGCCCATAAAGGTGGCGTTTACAAAACCTCAGTTTCTGTTCATCTTGCTCAGGAT
CTGGCTCTGAAGGGGCTACGTGTTTTGCTCGTGGAAGGTAACGACCCCCAGGGAACAGCCTCAATGTATC
ACGGATGGGTACCAGATCTTCATATTCATGCAGAAGACACTCTCCTGCCTTTCTATCTTGGGGAAAAGGA
CGATGTCACTTATGCAATAAAGCCCACTTGCTGGCCGGGGCTTGACATTATTCCTTCCTGTCTGGCTCTG
CACCGTATTGAAACTGAGTTAATGGGCAAATTTGATGAAGGTAAACTGCCCACCGATCCACACCTGATGC
TCCGACTGGCCATTGAAACTGTTGCTCATGACTATGATGTCATAGTTATTGACAGCGCGCCTAACCTGGG
TATCGGCACGATTAATGTCGTATGTGCTGCTGATGTGCTGATTGTTCCCACGCCTGCTGAGTTGTTTGAC
TACACCTCCGCACTGCAGTTTTTCGATATGCTTCGTGATCTGCTCAAGAACGTTGATCTTAAAGGGTTCG
AGCCTGATGTACGTATTTTGCTTACCAAATACAGCAATAGTAATGGCTCTCAGTCCCCGTGGATGGAGGA
GCAAATTCGGGATGCCTGGGGAAGCATGGTTCTAAAAAATGTTGTACGTGAAACGGATGAAGTTGGTAAA
GGTCAGATCCGGATGAGAACTGTTTTTGAACAGGCCATTGATCAACGCTCTTCAACTGGTGCCTGGAGAA
ATGCTCTTTCTATTTGGGAACCTGTCTGCAATGAAATTTTCGATCGTCTGATTAAACCACGCTGGGAGAT
TAGATAATGAAGCGTGCGCCTGTTATTCCAAAACATACGCTCAATACTCAACCGGTTGAAGATACTTCGT
TATCGACACCAGCTGCCCCGATGGTGGATTCGTTAATTGCGCGCGTAGGAGTAATGGCTCGCGGTAATGC
CATTACTTTGCCTGTATGTGGTCGGGATGTGAAGTTTACTCTTGAAGTGCTCCGGGGTGATAGTGTTGAG
AAGACCTCTCGGGTATGGTCAGGTAATGAACGTGACCAGGAGCTGCTTACTGAGGACGCACTGGATGATC
TCATCCCTTCTTTTCTACTGACTGGTCAACAGACACCGGCGTTCGGTCGAAGAGTATCTGGTGTCATAGA
AATTGCCGATGGGAGTCGCCGTCGTAAAGCTGCTGCACTTACCGAAAGTGATTATCGTGTTCTGGTTGGC
GAGCTGGATGATGAGCAGATGGCTGCATTATCCAGATTGGGTAACGATTATCGCCCAACAAGTGCTTATG
AACGTGGTCAGCGTTATGCAAGCCGATTGCAGAATGAATTTGCTGGAAATATTTCTGCGCTGGCTGATGC
GGAAAATATTTCACGTAAGATTATTACCCGCTGTATCAACACCGCCAAATTGCCTAAATCAGTTGTTGCT
CTTTTTTCTCACCCCGGTGAACTATCTGCCCGGTCAGGTGATGCACTTCAAAAAGCCTTTACAGATAAAG
AGGAATTACTTAAGCAGCAGGCATCTAACCTTCATGAGCAGAAAAAAGCTGGGGTGATATTTGAAGCTGA
AGAAGTTATCACTCTTTTAACTTCTGTGCTTAAAACGTCATCTGCATCAAGAACTAGTTTAAGCTCACGA
CATCAGTTTGCTCCTGGAGCGACAGTATTGTATAAGGGCGATAAAATGGTGCTTAACCTGGACAGGTCCC
GTGTTCCAACTGAGTGTATAGAGAAAATTGAGGCCATTCTTAAGGAACTTGAAAAGCCAGCACCCTGATG
CGACCACGTTTTAGTCTACGTTTATCTGTCTTTACTTAATGTCCTTTGTTACAGGCCAGAAAGCATAACT
GGCCTGAATATTCTCTCTGGGCCCACTGTTCCACTTGTATCGTCGGTCTGATAATCAGACTGGGACCACG
GTCCCACTCGTATCGTCGGTCTGATTATTAGTCTGGGACCACGGTCCCACTCGTATCGTCGGTCTGATTA
TTAGTCTGGGACCACGGTCCCACTCGTATCGTCGGTCTGATAATCAGACTGGGACCACGGTCCCACTCGT
ATCGTCGGTCTGATTATTAGTCTGGGACCATGGTCCCACTCGTATCGTCGGTCTGATTATTAGTCTGGGA
CCACGGTCCCACTCGTATCGTCGGTCTGATTATTAGTCTGGGACCACGATCCCACTCGTGTTGTCGGTCT
GATTATCGGTCTGGGACCACGGTCCCACTTGTATTGTCGATCAGACTATCAGCGTGAGACTACGATTCCA
TCAATGCCTGTCAAGGGCAAGTGGAAACACAGAAAAAAGCCCGCACCTGACAGTGCGGGCTTTTTTTTTC
GACCAAAGGATTGACATGTGTCGTGGTTTGTCTGGTCAACCACCGCGGTCTCAGTGGTGTACGGTACAAA
CCCCGACGTGCACAG
